>Addgene plasmid #27240 | pEF-BOS huTBK1 K38M Flag-His | addgene partial sequence | sequence record 33582 | 27240 with G-CSF-R (5' GATGGGGAACACTGCTGTTTA 3')
CGTGGGAGACCTGATACTCTCAAGGGTCCCAGGTGGGGACCCTCACTCTAGAGTCGCGGCCGCTCAGTGG
TGGTGGTGGTGGTGCTTGTCATCGTCGTCCTTGTAGTCCTTGACGATCCTTCCTTCAATGGATCCAAGAC
AGTCAACGTTGCGAAGGCCACCATCCATGGTTAAAGAGCCAAACCTTTCTAAAATGTGGTTATTTTCAGC
AAGTTCTTTAACCACCCCTTCCATCTCTTCCTTTAATTTCTTCATACCAAGAGTCATTTCTACTAATGTG
TTAGAACTTGGATAAATTGGGGTCATGGTATGTTTGATTCCACTGGAAGCTGTAAACATTTTCTGAGGCA
GAGTTTCTTGTAACTCATTAGTATATTCTTGATATTTTGATACTTCTTCTTCAATATCAAAACACTGATT
AGTCAGCGATAATAACTGTTTCCTAAGATGAAGCATCTTTCTTATCCATTCTTCTGACTTATTCAAAAAT
GCCTCATACTTTTTAACACATTCATCTGTAAAGTGCGTCATAGCTTTTGTGGCATGGTAATACAGTTTTT
GCTTATCAAATTTGTGGATTTGTTCTTCATTATAAGCTAATCTACGTTCTGCTTTGTCTTTTTTGAACTG
ATAGTAAATCTCTGTCATGCAATTTAACAGGACTTGTAGTTTTTCTACATTTCTGTCTTTCGGATGAGTG
CCTTCTTGATGTGCCCATGCGTCTGCCAGTGATCCACCTGGAGATAATCTGCTGTCGATATCCTGAAGAC
TGGGTTTCTATTGTTCCCTGAGAACTGGAAAGTCTCAACAATTTGGTGTGTATGTCTGAAATTTCACCTA
ACTCTGCCGCTTCC
