>Addgene plasmid #27240 | pEF-BOS huTBK1 K38M Flag-His | addgene partial sequence | sequence record 35734 | EF1a-Fwd
GTGTCGTGAGGATTCTCTAGAGATCCCTCGACCTCGAGATGCAGAGCACTTCTAATCATCTGTGGCTTTT
ATCTGATATTTTAGGCCAAGGAGCTACTGCAAATGTCTTTCGTGGAAGACATAAGAAAACTGGTGATTTA
TTTGCTATCATGGTATTTAATAACATAAGCTTCCTTCGTCCAGTGGATGTTCAAATGAGAGAATTTGAAG
TGTTGAAAAAACTCAATCACAAAAATATTGTCAAATTATTTGCTATTGAAGAGGAGACAACAACAAGACA
TAAAGTACTTATTATGGAATTTTGTCCATGTGGGAGTTTATACACTGTTTTAGAAGAACCTTCTAATGCC
TATGGACTACCAGAATCTGAATTCTTAATTGTTTTGCGAGATGTGGTGGGTGGAATGAATCATCTACGAG
AGAATGGTATAGTGCACCGTGATATCAAGCCAGGAAATATCATGCGTGTTATAGGGGAAGATGGACAGTC
TGTGTACAAACTCACAGATTTTGGTGCAGCTAGAGAATTAGAAGATGATGAGCAGTTTGTTTCTCTGTAT
GGCACAGAAGAATATTTGCACCCTGATATGTATGAGAGAGCAGTGCTAAGAAAAGATCATCAGAAGAAAT
ATGGAGCAACAGTTGATCTTTGGAGCATTGGGGTAACATTTTACCATGCAGCTACTGGATCACTGCCATT
TAGACCCTTTGAAGGGCCTCGTAGGAATAAAGAAGTGATGTATAAAATAATTACAGGAAAGCCTTCTGGT
GCAATATCTGGAGTACAGAAAGCAGAAAATGGACCAATTGACTGGAGTG
