[The description below was written by a language model from this plasmid's Addgene catalogue record.]
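Description:
pEF-BOS huTBK1 K38M Flag-His is a mammalian expression plasmid built on the pEF-BOS backbone (about 5.5 kb without insert) and carrying a roughly 2.2 kb human TANK-binding kinase 1 (TBK1, also known as NAK or T2K) coding sequence. It is propagated in E. coli under ampicillin selection. The record lists its copy number as unknown and does not list a mammalian selection marker or the replication origin. The promoter is not stated explicitly, but pEF-BOS vectors conventionally drive expression from the strong, constitutive human EF-1α promoter, and the listed EF1a forward sequencing primer is consistent with this.

The insert was cloned by restriction digestion between XhoI (5′) and BamHI (3′) sites, placing the TBK1 open reading frame in frame with backbone-encoded C-terminal Flag and His6 tags. These tags allow detection by immunoblotting, immunoprecipitation with anti-Flag reagents, and metal-affinity purification. The protein carries a substitution of the catalytic lysine at position 38, which is described as making the kinase catalytically dead. The record is internally inconsistent on this point: the plasmid name and the shorthand give K38M (lysine to methionine), while the accompanying text says the lysine was changed to alanine. Users should confirm the actual residue by sequencing.

The record does not state an intended use. TBK1 is a serine/threonine kinase that acts in innate immune signalling and activates interferon regulatory factors downstream of pattern-recognition receptors. A tagged kinase-dead version like this is typically transfected into mammalian cells as a negative control alongside wild-type TBK1, or as a potential dominant-negative, to test whether a signalling outcome depends on TBK1 catalytic activity.
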