Addgene plasmid #27240: pEF-BOS huTBK1 K38M Flag-His
Depositing lab: Kate Fitzgerald. Depositing organization: University of Massachusetts, Worcester.
Backbone
  Vector backbone: pEF-BOS
  Backbone size w/o insert (bp): 5500
  Vector type: Mammalian Expression
Growth in bacteria
  Bacterial resistance: Ampicillin, 100 μg/mL
  Growth temperature: 37°C
  Growth strain: DH5alpha
  Copy number: Unknown
Gene/Insert
  Gene/Insert name: TANK-binding kinase 1 (alt names: TBK1; NAK; T2K)
  Species: H. sapiens (human)
  Insert size (bp): 2190
  Mutation: Kinase dead: Catalytic lysine changed to alanine (K38M)
  GenBank ID: NP_037386
  Entrez Gene: TBK1 (a.k.a. FTDALS4, IIAE8, NAK, T2K)
  Tag / fusion protein: Flag (C terminal on backbone); His6 (C terminal on backbone)
  Cloning method: Restriction Enzyme; 5′ cloning site Xho1 (unknown if destroyed); 3′ cloning site BamH1 (unknown if destroyed)
  Sequencing primers: 5′ EF1a-F
Terms and licenses: Academic/Nonprofit Terms; Industry Terms: Not Available to Industry
How to cite: pEF-BOS huTBK1 K38M Flag-His was a gift from Kate Fitzgerald (Addgene plasmid # 27240)
